>Addgene plasmid #199278 | Lsg-LMNA-1 + 2 | addgene full sequence | sequence record 390162 | Addgene NGS Result
CGCGCGTAATACGACTCACTATAGGGCGAATTGGGTACCGAGGGCCTATTTCCCATGATTCCTTCATATT
TGCATATACGATACAAGGCTGTTAGAGAGATAATTGGAATTAATTTGACTGTAAACACAAAGATATTAGT
ACAAAATACGTGACGTAGAAAGTAATAATTTCTTGGGTAGTTTGCAGTTTTAAAATTATGTTTTAAAATG
GACTATCATATGCTTATCGTAACTTGAAAGTATTTCGATTTCTTGGCTTTATATATCTTGTGGAAAGGAC
GAAACACCGCCCCACTGCCCCCCACACTGGTTTTAGAGCTAGAAATAGCAAGTTAAAATAAGGCTAGTCC
GTTATCAACTTGAAAAAGTGGCACCGAGTCGGTGCTTTTTTTCCGCGGTGGAGCTCCAGCTTTTGTTCCC
TTTAGTGAGGGTTAATTGCGCGCTTGGCGTAATCATGGTCATAGCTGTTTCCTGTGTGAAATTGTTATCC
GCTCACAATTCCACACAACATACGAGCCGGAAGCATAAAGTGTAAAGCCTGGGGTGCCTAATGAGTGAGC
TAACTCACATTAATTGCGTTGCGCTCACTGCCCGCTTTCCAGTCGGGAAACCTGTCGTGCCAGCTGCATT
AATGAATCGGCCAACGCGCGGGGAGAGGCGGTTTGCGTATTGGGCGCTCTTCCGCTTCCTCGCTCACTGA
CTCGCTGCGCTCGGTCGTTCGGCTGCGGCGAGCGGTATCAGCTCACTCAAAGGCGGTAATACGGTTATCC
ACAGAATCAGGGGATAACGCAGGAAAGAACATGTGAGCAAAAGGCCAGCAAAAGGCCAGGAACCGTAAAA
AGGCCGCGTTGCTGGCGTTTTTCCATAGGCTCCGCCCCCCTGACGAGCATCACAAAAATCGACGCTCAAG
TCAGAGGTGGCGAAACCCGACAGGACTATAAAGATACCAGGCGTTTCCCCCTGGAAGCTCCCTCGTGCGC
TCTCCTGTTCCGACCCTGCCGCTTACCGGATACCTGTCCGCCTTTCTCCCTTCGGGAAGCGTGGCGCTTT
CTCATAGCTCACGCTGTAGGTATCTCAGTTCGGTGTAGGTCGTTCGCTCCAAGCTGGGCTGTGTGCACGA
ACCCCCCGTTCAGCCCGACCGCTGCGCCTTATCCGGTAACTATCGTCTTGAGTCCAACCCGGTAAGACAC
GACTTATCGCCACTGGCAGCAGCCACTGGTAACAGGATTAGCAGAGCGAGGTATGTAGGCGGTGCTACAG
AGTTCTTGAAGTGGTGGCCTAACTACGGCTACACTAGAAGAACAGTATTTGGTATCTGCGCTCTGCTGAA
GCCAGTTACCTTCGGAAAAAGAGTTGGTAGCTCTTGATCCGGCAAACAAACCACCGCTGGTAGCGGTGGT
TTTTTTGTTTGCAAGCAGCAGATTACGCGCAGAAAAAAAGGATCTCAAGAAGATCCTTTGATCTTTTCTA
CGGGGTCTGACGCTCAGTGGAACGAAAACTCACGTTAAGGGATTTTGGTCATGAGATTATCAAAAAGGAT
CTTCACCTAGATCCTTTTAAATTAAAAATGAAGTTTTAAATCAATCTAAAGTATATATGAGTAAACTTGG
TCTGACAGTTACCAATGCTTAATCAGTGAGGCACCTATCTCAGCGATCTGTCTATTTCGTTCATCCATAG
TTGCCTGACTCCCCGTCGTGTAGATAACTACGATACGGGAGGGCTTACCATCTGGCCCCAGTGCTGCAAT
GATACCGCGAGACCCACGCTCACCGGCTCCAGATTTATCAGCAATAAACCAGCCAGCCGGAAGGGCCGAG
CGCAGAAGTGGTCCTGCAACTTTATCCGCCTCCATCCAGTCTATTAATTGTTGCCGGGAAGCTAGAGTAA
GTAGTTCGCCAGTTAATAGTTTGCGCAACGTTGTTGCCATTGCTACAGGCATCGTGGTGTCACGCTCGTC
GTTTGGTATGGCTTCATTCAGCTCCGGTTCCCAACGATCAAGGCGAGTTACATGATCCCCCATGTTGTGC
AAAAAAGCGGTTAGCTCCTTCGGTCCTCCGATCGTTGTCAGAAGTAAGTTGGCCGCAGTGTTATCACTCA
TGGTTATGGCAGCACTGCATAATTCTCTTACTGTCATGCCATCCGTAAGATGCTTTTCTGTGACTGGTGA
GTACTCAACCAAGTCATTCTGAGAATAGTGTATGCGGCGACCGAGTTGCTCTTGCCCGGCGTCAATACGG
GATAATACCGCGCCACATAGCAGAACTTTAAAAGTGCTCATCATTGGAAAACGTTCTTCGGGGCGAAAAC
TCTCAAGGATCTTACCGCTGTTGAGATCCAGTTCGATGTAACCCACTCGTGCACCCAACTGATCTTCAGC
ATCTTTTACTTTCACCAGCGTTTCTGGGTGAGCAAAAACAGGAAGGCAAAATGCCGCAAAAAAGGGAATA
AGGGCGACACGGAAATGTTGAATACTCATACTCTTCCTTTTTCAATATTATTGAAGCATTTATCAGGGTT
ATTGTCTCATGAGCGGATACATATTTGAATGTATTTAGAAAAATAAACAAATAGGGGTTCCGCGCACATT
TCCCCGAAAAGTGCCACCTAAATTGTAAGCGTTAATATTTTGTTAAAATTCGCGTTAAATTTTTGTTAAA
TCAGCTCATTTTTTAACCAATAGGCCGAAATCGGCAAAATCCCTTATAAATCAAAAGAATAGACCGAGAT
AGGGT
[37 nt withheld, positions 2736-2772]
AAAGAACGTGGACTCCAACGTCAAAGG
[49 nt withheld, positions 2800-2848]
T
[91 nt withheld, positions 2850-2940]
G
[124 nt withheld, positions 2942-3065]
CCCATTCGCCATTCAGGCTGCGCAACTGTTGGGAAGGGCGATCGGTGCGGGCCTCTTCGCTATTACGCCA
GCTGGCGAAAGGGGGATGTGCTGCAAGGCGATTAAGTTGGGTAACGCCAGGGTTTTCCCAGTCACGACGT
TGTAAAACGACGGCCAGTGAG
Features (pLannotate 1.2.2; 13 found; start..end, strand, type, name):
      7..25      +  promoter       T7 promoter: promoter for bacteriophage T7 RNA polymerase
     40..280     +  promoter       U6 promoter: RNA polymerase III promoter for human U6 snRNA
    310..385     +  misc_RNA       gRNA scaffold: guide RNA scaffold for the Streptococcus pyogenes CRISPR/Cas9 system
    419..437     -  promoter       T3 promoter: promoter for bacteriophage T3 RNA polymerase
    482..498     -  protein_bind   lac operator: The lac repressor binds to the lac operator to inhibit transcription in E. coli. This inhibition can be relieved by adding lactose or isopropyl-β-D-thiogalactopyranoside (IPTG). lac repressor encoded by lacI
    506..536     -  promoter       lac promoter: promoter for the E. coli lac operon
    551..572     -  protein_bind   CAP binding site: CAP binding activates transcription in the presence of cAMP. E. coli catabolite activator protein
    585..677     -  CDS            lacI (fragment): lac repressor; lacI; The lac repressor binds to the lac operator to inhibit transcription in E. coli. This inhibition can be relieved by adding lactose or isopropyl-β-D-thiogalactopyranoside (IPTG).
    860..1448    -  rep_origin     ori: high-copy-number ColE1/pMB1/pBR322/pUC origin of replication
   1619..2479    -  CDS            AmpR: β-lactamase; bla; confers resistance to ampicillin, carbenicillin, and related antibiotics
   2480..2584    -  promoter       AmpR promoter: bla
   2637..3065    -  rep_origin     f1 ori (sequence partly withheld): f1 bacteriophage origin of replication; arrow indicates direction of (+) strand synthesis
   3070..3225    -  CDS            lacZα (fragment): LacZα fragment of β-galactosidase; lacZ fragment
