[The description below was written by a language model from this plasmid's Addgene catalogue record and pLannotate feature annotations shown in this document.]
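Description:
Lsg-LMNA-1 + 2 is a small (about 3.2 kb) mammalian sgRNA expression plasmid built on a pU6 backbone derived from an earlier guide RNA cloning vector. It is propagated in E. coli as a high-copy plasmid through a ColE1/pUC-type origin and selected with ampicillin via the β-lactamase gene and its native promoter. The backbone also carries an f1 phage origin and remnants of a classic cloning-vector region: lacZα and lacI fragments, the lac promoter, operator and CAP binding site, plus T7 and T3 phage promoters flanking the insert. None of these leftovers contributes to the plasmid's function in mammalian cells, and the plasmid carries no mammalian selection marker or reporter.

The functional payload is a single RNA polymerase III transcription unit. A human U6 promoter drives a synthetic 20-nucleotide spacer targeting LMNA, which sits in the short gap between the promoter and the annotated Streptococcus pyogenes Cas9 guide RNA scaffold. This yields a conventional sgRNA rather than a prime editing guide RNA.

According to the record, the plasmid supplies the nicking sgRNA for a PE3 prime editing strategy that installs the LMNA c.1824C>T mutation. In PE3, this second guide directs the prime editor's nickase to cut the non-edited strand, biasing repair toward retention of the edit written by the pegRNA. It must therefore be co-delivered with separate constructs encoding the prime editor and the LMNA pegRNA, neither of which is present here. The associated work concerns prime editing and base editing efficiency in human pluripotent stem cells.
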