Addgene plasmid #199278: Lsg-LMNA-1 + 2
Purpose: nicking sgRNA to induce LMNA (c.1824C > T) mutation using PE3
Depositing lab: Ting Zhou. Depositing organization: Memorial Sloan-Kettering Cancer Center. Publication: Transient inhibition of p53 enhances prime editing and cytosine base-editing efficiencies in human pluripotent stem cells. Li M, Zhong A, Wu Y, Sidharta M, Beaury M, Zhao X, Studer L, Zhou T. Nat Commun. 2022 Oct 27;13(1):6354. doi: 10.1038/s41467-022-34045-7. PubMed 36302757.
Backbone
  Vector backbone: pU6
  Vector type: Mammalian Expression
Growth in bacteria
  Bacterial resistance: Ampicillin, 100 μg/mL
  Growth temperature: 37°C
  Growth strain: DH5alpha
  Copy number: High Copy
Gene/Insert
  Gene/Insert name: LMNA nick
  gRNA/shRNA sequence: CCCCACTGCCCCCCACACTG
  Species: Synthetic
  Cloning method: Ligation Independent Cloning
  Sequencing primers: 5′ LKO.1 5'
Resource information
  A portion of this plasmid was derived from a plasmid made by: The backbone is from Addgene Plasmid #47108.
Terms and licenses: Academic/Nonprofit Terms; Industry Terms: Not Available to Industry
How to cite: Lsg-LMNA-1 + 2 was a gift from Ting Zhou (Addgene plasmid # 199278 ; http://n2t.net/addgene:199278 ; RRID:Addgene_199278)
